Addgene plasmid #78107: pcDNA3.1-GNPTAB
Purpose: Mammalian expression of human GNPTAB, the alpha/beta subunit precursor miniconstruct that allows its efficient expression, spans the membrane twice, and lacks amino acids 431 to 819.
Depositing lab: Thomas Braulke. Depositing organization: Universitaetsklinikum Hamburg-Eppendorf. Publication: A key enzyme in the biogenesis of lysosomes is a protease that regulates cholesterol metabolism. Marschner K, Kollmann K, Schweizer M, Braulke T, Pohl S. Science. 2011 Jul 1;333(6038):87-90. doi: 10.1126/science.1205677. PubMed 21719679.
Backbone
  Vector backbone: pcDNA3.1
  Vector type: Mammalian Expression
Growth in bacteria
  Bacterial resistance: Ampicillin, 100 μg/mL
  Growth temperature: 37°C
  Growth strain: DH5alpha
  Copy number: High Copy
Gene/Insert
  Gene/Insert name: GNPTAB
  Species: H. sapiens (human)
  Entrez Gene: GNPTAB (a.k.a. GNPTA, ICD)
  Promoter: CMV
  Cloning method: Unknown
  Sequencing primers: 5′ CMV-F; 3′ BGH-rev
Terms and licenses: Academic/Nonprofit Terms; Industry Terms: Not Available to Industry
How to cite: pcDNA3.1-GNPTAB was a gift from Thomas Braulke (Addgene plasmid # 78107 ; http://n2t.net/addgene:78107 ; RRID:Addgene_78107)
