[The description below was written by a language model from this plasmid's Addgene catalogue record.]
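Description:
pcDNA3.1-GNPTAB is a mammalian expression plasmid built on the pcDNA3.1 backbone. It is maintained in E. coli as a high-copy plasmid under ampicillin selection. No feature table accompanies the record, so details such as a mammalian selection marker, epitope tags or the exact cloning junctions are not stated, and the cloning method is listed as unknown. The use of a BGH reverse sequencing primer is consistent with the insert sitting between the CMV promoter and the bovine growth hormone polyadenylation signal, as is typical of this vector family.

The insert is derived from human GNPTAB, which encodes the alpha/beta subunit precursor of GlcNAc-1-phosphotransferase. This enzyme initiates formation of the mannose 6-phosphate recognition marker on lysosomal enzymes. Rather than the full-length coding sequence, the plasmid carries a "miniconstruct" lacking amino acids 431 to 819. According to the record, this shortened precursor still spans the membrane twice, as the native protein does, and the deletion allows it to be expressed efficiently. Transcription is driven by the strong constitutive CMV immediate-early promoter, making the plasmid suited to transient transfection of cultured mammalian cells.

The associated publication concerns a protease that acts in lysosome biogenesis and also regulates cholesterol metabolism. This suggests the construct serves as a readily expressed substrate for studying the biosynthesis, membrane topology and proteolytic processing of the alpha/beta precursor into its mature subunits. The record itself specifies only mammalian expression of the truncated precursor.
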