>Addgene plasmid #78107 | pcDNA3.1-GNPTAB | addgene partial sequence | sequence record 147291 | CMV-F 5'-CGCAAATGGGCGGTAGGCGTG-3'
ACTAGAGAACCCACTGCTTACTGGCTTATCGAAATTAATACGACTCACTATAGGGAGACCCAAGCTGGCT
AGTTAAGCTTGGTACCGAGCTCGGATCCAGTACCCTTCACCATGCTGTTCAAGCTCCTGCAGAGACAGAC
CTATACCTGCCTGTCCCACAGGTATGGGCTCTACGTGTGCTTCTTGGGCGTCGTTGTCACCATCGTCTCC
GCCTTCCAGTTCGGAGAGGTGGTTCTGGAATGGAGCCGAGATCAATACCATGTTTTGTTTGATTCCTATA
GAGACAATATTGCTGGAAAGTCCTTTCAGAATCGGCTTTGTCTGCCCATGCCGATTGACGTTGTTTACAC
CTGGGTGAATGGCACAGATCTTGAACTACTGAAGGAACTACAGCAGGTCAGAGAACAGATGGAGGAGGAG
CAGAAAGCAATGAGAGAAATCCTTGGGAAAAACACAACGGAACCTACTAAGAAGAGTGAGAAGCAGTTAG
AGTGTTTGCTAACACACTGCATTAAGGTGCCAATGCTTGTCCTGGACCCAGCCCTGCCAGCCAACATCAC
CCTGAAGGACCTGCCATCTCTTTATCCTTCTTTTCATTCTGCCAGTGACATTTTCAATGTTGCAAAACCA
AAAAACCCTTCTACCAATGTCTCAGTTGTTGTTTTTGACAGTACTAAGGATGTTGAAGATGCCCACTCTG
GACTGCTTAA
