>Addgene plasmid #78107 | pcDNA3.1-GNPTAB | addgene partial sequence | sequence record 147574 | BGH-rev 5'-TAGAAGGCACAGTCGAGG-3'
CGAGACCGAGGAGAGGGTTAGGGATAGGCTTACCTTCGAACCGCGGGCCCTCTAGACTCGAGCGGCCGCC
ACTGTGCTGGATATCTGCAGAATTGTCTTGACCCTTCTATACTCTGATTCGATTGGGACTAGCTTCTTTG
TGTATCCTCCTTCTGGGAAATATCTTCCGCTTAAGTGCAATTAACTGCTCAGCAAAAAATGAGAATATAG
TAAACATAATCAATGTTGCTAGTACACAATGGGTCCAAAACTTCAATTTGTCTCGATAAGCCCTCCATTC
CTGCAGCTCATGCATATGAAGGAAACGGTTTCGATACTCTCTTGGCAGTTCAAATTGGGAAGGTATGGGG
AACATGGATTCATAGAAGTCCCTGAGAACAGCCTTCACTGTCTGAGCATCTTTATGATTGTGATCAATGT
TGTCATTCAGGCAAACAAACTTCCTAGGGTTTTTTCTTATGTCATCCAACTGGCCAACCACATGAGAAAC
GTTGGTACGAATCATTTTAAAAGCGATTTCTTCTTCTCCCATGATTTCAAACCTATATTTGTTTTTGTCC
TTATATGCTTTGTGGATTTTGTCAGTTACTGGTTTACAGTTTGTTACTAGACTTTTAGTGACCGGTGGCA
GGTTGGGATCATAGTAGGATTCCTGAGTTGGTGGAATATTATTTAGCTGCGTGATATC
